Addgene plasmid #12109: pBS-pIgR cDNA
Depositing lab: Pamela Bjorkman. Depositing organization: California Institute of Technology. Publication: Crystal structure of a polymeric immunoglobulin binding fragment of the human polymeric immunoglobulin receptor. Hamburger AE, West AP, Bjorkman PJ. Structure. 2004 Nov . 12(11):1925-35. 10.1016/j.str.2004.09.006 PubMed 15530357.
Backbone
  Vector backbone: pBluescript
  Backbone manufacturer: Stratagene
  Backbone size w/o insert (bp): 3000
  Vector type: Bacterial Expression
Growth in bacteria
  Bacterial resistance: Ampicillin, 100 μg/mL
  Growth temperature: 37°C
  Growth strain: DH5alpha
  Copy number: Unknown
Gene/Insert
  Gene/Insert name: human polymeric immunoglobulin receptor (alt name: human pIgR)
  Species: H. sapiens (human)
  Insert size (bp): 2300
  GenBank ID: P01833
  Entrez Gene: PIGR
  Cloning method: Restriction Enzyme
  Sequencing primers: 5′ Reverse primer, T3 primer, SK primer; 3′ M10 -20 primer, T7 primer, KS primer
Resource information
  A portion of this plasmid was derived from a plasmid made by: Roland Strong
Terms and licenses: Academic/Nonprofit Terms; Industry Terms: Not Available to Industry
How to cite: pBS-pIgR cDNA was a gift from Pamela Bjorkman (Addgene plasmid # 12109 ; http://n2t.net/addgene:12109 ; RRID:Addgene_12109)
