[The description below was written by a language model from this plasmid's Addgene catalogue record.]
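Description:
pBS-pIgR cDNA is a pBluescript-based plasmid (Stratagene backbone of about 3 kb) carrying a roughly 2.3 kb cDNA for the human polymeric immunoglobulin receptor (PIGR, pIgR), inserted by restriction enzyme cloning. It is propagated in standard E. coli cloning strains under ampicillin selection. The record lists copy number as unknown and includes no feature table, so the origin of replication and other backbone elements are not documented here. pBluescript phagemids generally carry a ColE1-type origin, an f1 origin, and a multiple cloning site within a lacZα fragment, flanked by T3 and T7 phage promoters. This fits the listed sequencing primers, with reverse, T3 and SK on the 5′ side of the insert and M13-type forward, T7 and KS on the 3′ side.

The repository classifies the vector type as bacterial expression, but the record names no dedicated promoter, tags or fusion partners for the insert. It also does not give the cloning sites used or say whether the cDNA includes untranslated regions. The plasmid therefore looks most like a cDNA source clone: a sequence-verifiable template from which the full-length receptor or individual domains can be amplified or subcloned into dedicated expression vectors. pIgR is the epithelial receptor that binds polymeric IgA and IgM and carries them across mucosal epithelia. The associated publication reports the crystal structure of a polymeric immunoglobulin-binding fragment of the human receptor, which points to use of the clone as starting material for structural and binding studies. The record notes that part of the plasmid was derived from a construct made in another laboratory.
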