>Addgene plasmid #12109 | pBS-pIgR cDNA | addgene partial sequence | sequence record 18690 | 12109 with T3
CGGCCGCTCTAGAACTAGTGGATCCCCCGGGCTGCAGGAATTCAAATACATCTTTTGATGGAAGGAAAGA
AGAAGAGGGGAAGGACGGGAGGGAGGGATGGAGTGGAGGGAAAAATTCTGTTGACATCCCATGATAAGGG
TGCAGAGGGGCGCTGCACGTCTCTCCTTTCTGCAATCAGCTCTCCCACCCTGGTCCCTCTTCCTTCAAGG
GACCCATGAGGACCTCTATTCTTCTCCGTACCTGAGGTTCTCTCAACAGAAAGAAGTTGCAAGTGGGACC
TCCTCATGCCACCCTCATCCCCAATAGGAACAATTAGGCCAGGCTTTGATGTCACTGAGGAGGGGACCAG
CACGCCTCTGAGGACAGTAGGAAAAACCTAGGCAGGTGTTAGAGCAGGGAGTGGGGTCCCCAGGAGCTGA
GGGCCCCAGGATCGACATGATTCTGAAGGTGATTGTCATGGGTGCAGGGAGCAGGCGGCGACACCGTCTA
GGCTTCCTGGGGGCCGTCCTGGGCCTCGGCGGCCACGGTGCTGGACTGGAGCAGGAAGTCTTTGTAGGCC
ATCTCGGCTTCCTCCTTGGATGACCTTTTTGCC
