>Addgene plasmid #12109 | pBS-pIgR cDNA | addgene partial sequence | sequence record 18691 | 12109 with T7
TCGACGGTATCGATAAGCTTGATATCGAATTCCACCAGCAATGCTGCTCTTCGTGCTCACCTGCCTGCTG
GCGGTCTTCCCAGCCATCTCCACGAAGAGTCCCATATTTGGTCCCGAGGAGGTGAATAGTGTGGAAGGTA
ACTCAGTGTCCATCACGTGCTACTACCCACCCACCTCTGTCAACCGGCACACCCGGAAGTACTGGTGCCG
GCAGGGAGCTAGAGGTGGCTGCATAACCCTCATCTCCTCGGAGGGCTACGTCTCCAGCAAATATGCAGGC
AGGGCTAACCTCACCAACTTCCCGGAGAACGGCACATTTGTGGTGAACATTGCCCAGCTGAGCCAGGATG
ACTCCGGGCGCTACAAGTGTGGCCTGGGCATCAATAGCCGAGGCCTGTCCTTTGATGTCAGCCTGGAGGT
CAGCCAGGGTCCTGGGCTCCTAAATGACACTAAAGTCTACACAGTGGACCTGGGCAGAACGGTGACCATC
AACTGCCCTTTCAAGACTGAGAATGCTCAAAAGAGGAAGTCCTTGTACAAGCAGATAGGCCTGTACCCTG
TGCTGGTCATCGACTCCAGTGGTTATGTGAATCCCAACTATACAGGAAGAATACGCCTTGATATTCAGGG
TACTGGCCAGTTACTGTTCAGCGTTGTCATCAACCAACTCAGGCTCA
